Addgene plasmid #168913: pEntry_HCoV-NL63-nsp4
Purpose: Gateway-compatible Entry vector
Depositing lab: Pascal Falter-Braun. Depositing organization: Helmholtz Munich. Publication: A resource of human coronavirus protein-coding sequences in a flexible, multipurpose Gateway Entry clone collection. Weller B, Lin CW, Pogoutse O, Sauer M, Marin-de la Rosa N, Strobel A, Young V, Knapp JJ, Rayhan A, Falter C, Kim DK, Roth FP, Falter-Braun P. G3 (Bethesda). 2023 Jul 5;13(7):jkad105. doi: 10.1093/g3journal/jkad105. PubMed 37267226.
Backbone
  Vector backbone: pENTR223.1*SfiI
  Backbone size w/o insert (bp): 2800
  Vector type: Gateway-compatible Entry vector
Growth in bacteria
  Bacterial resistance: Spectinomycin, 50 μg/mL
  Growth temperature: 37°C
  Growth strain: DH5alpha
  Copy number: High Copy
Gene/Insert
  Gene/Insert name: HCoV-NL63-nsp4 (alt name: nsp4)
  Species: Other
  Insert size (bp): 1431
  Entrez Gene: ORF1ab (a.k.a. HCNV63gp1)
  Cloning method: Restriction Enzyme; 5′ cloning site SfiI (unknown if destroyed); 3′ cloning site SfiI (unknown if destroyed)
  Sequencing primers: 5′ M13 uni (-21); 3′ M13 rev (-29)
Resource information
  A portion of this plasmid was derived from a plasmid made by: Synthesized by Twist Bioscience
Terms and licenses: Academic/Nonprofit Terms; Industry Terms: Not Available to Industry
Depositor comments: 5'-linker: SfiI-BamHI-ATG-BamHI (GGCCGTCAaggccaggatccatgggatcc), 3'-linker: PacI-TAA-AsiSI-SfiI (cttaatTAAgacgcgatcgcggcctcatGGGCC).
How to cite: pEntry_HCoV-NL63-nsp4 was a gift from Pascal Falter-Braun (Addgene plasmid # 168913 ; http://n2t.net/addgene:168913 ; RRID:Addgene_168913)
