[The description below was written by a language model from this plasmid's Addgene catalogue record and pLannotate feature annotations shown in this document.]
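Description:
pEntry_HCoV-NL63-nsp4 is a Gateway-compatible Entry clone built on the pENTR223.1 backbone (about 2.8 kb without insert; the sequenced plasmid is 4,280 nt) and carrying the coding sequence for non-structural protein 4 (nsp4) of human coronavirus NL63. It is maintained in E. coli at high copy number through a ColE1/pUC-type origin and is selected with spectinomycin, conferred by the aadA aminoglycoside adenylyltransferase gene (SmR). Short annotated fragments of a class 1 integron Pc promoter and a gentamicin acetyltransferase gene lie just upstream of the marker. These appear to be remnants of the cassette from which the marker was taken, as do the small lacI and lacZα fragments elsewhere in the backbone.

The 1,431 bp insert, a synthesized portion of the viral ORF1ab replicase polyprotein gene, was cloned between SfiI sites and sits between attL1 and attL2. The annotation tool matches it to the NL63 replicase polyprotein 1a, and the nsp9 function text attached to that match is generic to the polyprotein entry rather than specific to this insert. According to the depositor's notes, the 5′ linker supplies an ATG start codon flanked by BamHI sites, and the 3′ linker supplies a TAA stop codon between PacI and AsiSI sites. The start codon is needed because nsp4 is normally released from the polyprotein by proteolysis. rrnB T1 and T2 terminators upstream of attL1 insulate the insert from read-through transcription, and a T7 promoter lies beyond attL2, oriented towards the insert. The entry vector has no annotated promoter for expressing the insert in the sense direction. Its use is as a donor in LR Clonase reactions that move the nsp4 ORF into destination vectors chosen by the user, and it belongs to a collection of human coronavirus ORF entry clones.
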