Features (pLannotate 1.2.2; 12 found; start..end, strand, type, name):
    717..809     +  CDS            lacI (fragment): lac repressor; lacI; The lac repressor binds to the lac operator to inhibit transcription in E. coli. This inhibition can be relieved by adding lactose or isopropyl-β-D-thiogalactopyranoside (IPTG).
    864..891     -  terminator     rrnB T2 terminator: transcription terminator T2 from the E. coli rrnB gene
   1023..1066    +  terminator     rrnB T1 terminator: Escherichia coli rrnB; transcription terminator T1 from the E. coli rrnB gene
   1113..1149    -  CDS            lacZα (fragment): LacZα fragment of β-galactosidase; lacZ fragment
   1165..1261    +  protein_bind   attL1: mutant version of attL; recombination site for the Gateway® LR reaction LR Clonase™
   1288..2724    +  CDS            R1A_CVHNL (fragment): Experimental evidence at protein level: Swiss-Prot protein existence level 1. Nsp9 is a ssRNA-binding protein. From Human coronavirus NL63 (HCoV-NL63).
   2756..2854    -  protein_bind   attL2: mutant version of attL; recombination site for the Gateway® LR reaction LR Clonase™
   2872..2890    -  promoter       T7 promoter: promoter for bacteriophage T7 RNA polymerase
   3080..3103    +  promoter       Pc promoter (fragment): intI1 (promoter lies within the coding sequence); class 1 integron promoter
   3279..3335    +  CDS            GmR (fragment): gentamycin acetyltransferase; aacC1; confers resistance to gentamycin
   3342..4133    +  CDS            SmR: aminoglycoside adenylyltransferase (Murphy, 1985); aadA; confers resistance to spectinomycin and streptomycin
   4226..534     +  rep_origin     ori (across the origin): high-copy-number ColE1/pMB1/pBR322/pUC origin of replication
>Addgene plasmid #168913 | pEntry_HCoV-NL63-nsp4 | addgene full sequence | sequence record 437520 | Addgene NGS Result
CTACCAGCGGTGGTTTGTTTGCCGGATCAAGAGCTACCAACTCTTTTTCCGAAGGTAACTGGCTTCAGCA
GAGCGCAGATACCAAATACTGTTCTTCTAGTGTAGCCGTAGTTAGGCCACCACTTCAAGAACTCTGTAGC
ACCGCCTACATACCTCGCTCTGCTAATCCTGTTACCAGTGGCTGCTGCCAGTGGCGATAAGTCGTGTCTT
ACCGGGTTGGACTCAAGACGATAGTTACCGGATAAGGCGCAGCGGTCGGGCTGAACGGGGGGTTCGTGCA
CACAGCCCAGCTTGGAGCGAACGACCTACACCGAACTGAGATACCTACAGCGTGAGCTATGAGAAAGCGC
CACGCTTCCCGAAGGGAGAAAGGCGGACAGGTATCCGGTAAGCGGCAGGGTCGGAACAGGAGAGCGCACG
AGGGAGCTTCCAGGGGGAAACGCCTGGTATCTTTATAGTCCTGTCGGGTTTCGCCACCTCTGACTTGAGC
GTCGATTTTTGTGATGCTCGTCAGGGGGGCGGAGCCTATGGAAAAACGCCAGCAACGCGGCCTTTTTACG
GTTCCTGGCCTTTTGCTGGCCTTTTGCTCACATGTTCTTTCCTGCGTTATCCCCTGATTCTGTGGATAAC
CGTATTACCGCCTTTGAGTGAGCTGATACCGCTCGCCGCAGCCGAACGACCGAGCGCAGCGAGTCAGTGA
GCGAGGAAGCGGAAGAGCGCCCAATACGCAAACCGCCTCTCCCCGCGCGTTGGCCGATTCATTAATGCAG
CTGGCACGACAGGTTTCCCGACTGGAAAGCGGGCAGTGAGCGCAACGCAATTAATACGCGTACCGCTAGC
CAGGAAGAGTTTGTAGAAACGCAAAAAGGCCATCCGTCAGGATGGCCTTCTGCTTAGTTTGATGCCTGGC
AGTTTATGGCGGGCGTCCTGCCCGCCACCCTCCGGGCCGTTGCTTCACAACGTTCAAATCCGCTCCCGGC
GGATTTGTCCTACTCAGGAGAGCGTTCACCGACAAACAACAGATAAAACGAAAGGCCCAGTCTTCCGACT
GAGCCTTTCGTTTTATTTGATGCCTGGCAGTTCCCTACTCTCGCGTTAACGCTAGCATGGATGTTTTCCC
AGTCACGACGTTGTAAAACGACGGCCAGTCTTAAGCTCGGGCCCCAAATAATGATTTTATTTTGACTGAT
AGTGACCTGTTCGTTGCAACAAATTGATGAGCAATGCTTTTTTATAATGCCAACTTTGTACAAAAAAGCA
GAAGGGCCGTCAAGGCCAGGATCCATGGGATCCGGTTTTAAACGTACTTATAATTTTCTGTGGTATGTAT
GTTTATTTGTTGTTGCATTGTTTATTGGTGTCTCATTTATTGATTATACAACCACTGTAACTAGCTTTCA
TGGTTATGATTTTAAGTACATTGAGAATGGTCAGTTGAAGGTGTTTGAAGCACCTTTACACTGTGTTCGT
AATGTTTTTGATAATTTTAATCAATGGCATGAGGCTAAGTTTGGTGTTGTTACTACTAATAGTGATAAAT
GTCCTATAGTTGTTGGTGTTTCAGAGCGTATTAATGTTGTTCCTGGTGTTCCAACAAATGTATATTTGGT
AGGAAAGACTCTTGTTTTTACATTACAGGCTGCTTTTGGAAACACAGGTGTTTGTTATGACTTTGATGGT
GTTACCACTAGTGATAAGTGTATTTTTAATTCTGCTTGTACTAGGTTGGAAGGTTTGGGTGGTGACAATG
TTTATTGTTACAACACTGATCTTATTGAAGGTTCTAAACCTTATAGTACTTTACAGCCCAATGCGTATTA
TAAGTATGATGCTAAAAATTATGTACGTTTTCCAGAAATTTTAGCTAGAGGTTTTGGCTTACGTACTATT
AGAACTTTGGCTACACGTTATTGTAGAGTTGGTGAATGCCGTGACTCACATAAAGGTGTTTGTTTTGGTT
TTGATAAATGGTATGTTAATGATGGACGTGTTGATGACGGTTACATTTGTGGTGATGGTCTTATAGACCT
TCTTGTTAATGTACTCTCAATCTTTAGTTCATCTTTTAGCGTTGTGGCTATGTCTGGACATATGTTGTTT
AATTTTCTTTTTGCAGCATTTATTACATTTTTGTGCTTTTTAGTTACTAAATTTAAACGTGTTTTTGGTG
ATCTTTCTTATGGTGTTTTTACTGTTGTTTGTGCAACTTTGATTAATAACATTTCTTATGTTGTTACTCA
AAATTTATTTTTTATGTTGCTTTATGCTATTTTGTATTTTGTTTTTACTAGGACAGTGCGTTATGCTTGG
ATTTGGCATATTGCATACATTGTTGCATACTTCTTGTTAATACCATGGTGGCTTCTCACATGGTTTAGTT
TTGCTGCATTTTTAGAGCTTTTACCTAATGTTTTTAAGTTAAAAATCTCTACTCAATTGTTTGAAGGTGA
TAAGTTTATAGGTACTTTTGAGAGTGCTGCTGCAGGTACATTTGTTCTTGACATGCGTTCTTATGAAAGG
CTGATAAATACTATTTCACCTGAGAAACTTAAGAATTATGCTGCAAGTTATAATAAATATAAATATTATA
GTGGTAGTGCTAGTGAGGCTGATTATCGTTGTGCTTGTTATGCTCATTTAGCCAAGGCTATGTTAGATTA
TGCAAAAGATCATAATGACATGTTATATTCTCCACCTACTATTAGCTACAATTCCACCTTACAACTTAAT
TAAGACGCGATCGCGGCCTCATGGGCCCAGCTTTCTTGTACAAAGTTGGCATTATAAAAAATAATTGCTC
ATCAATTTGTTGCAACGAACAGGTCACTATCAGTCAAAATAAAATCATTATTTGCCATCCAGCTGATATC
CCCTATAGTGAGTCGTATTACATGGTCATAGCTGTTTCCTGGCAGCTCTGGCCCGTGTCTCAAAATCTCT
GATGTTACATTGCACAAGATAAAAATATATCATCATGCCTCCTCTAGACCAGCCAGGACAGAAATGCCTC
GACTTCGCTGCTACCCAAGGTTGCCGGGTGACGCACACCGTGGAAACGGATGAAGGCACGAACCCAGTGG
ACATAAGCCTGTTCGGTTCGTAAGCTGTAATGCAAGTAGCGTATGCGCTCACGCAACTGGTCCAGAACCT
TGACCGAACGCAGCGGTGGTAACGGCGCAGTGGCGGTTTTCATGGCTTGTTATGACTGTTTTTTTGGGGT
ACAGTCTATGCCTCGGGCATCCAAGCAGCAAGCGCGTTACGCCGTGGGTCGATGTTTGATGTTATGGAGC
AGCAACGATGTTACGCAGCAGGGCAGTCGCCCTAAAACAAAGTTAAACATTATGAGGGAAGCGGTGATCG
CCGAAGTATCGACTCAACTATCAGAGGTAGTTGGCGTCATCGAGCGCCATCTCGAACCGACGTTGCTGGC
CGTACATTTGTACGGCTCCGCAGTGGATGGCGGCCTGAAGCCACACAGTGATATTGATTTGCTGGTTACG
GTGACCGTAAGGCTTGATGAAACAACGCGGCGAGCTTTGATCAACGACCTTTTGGAAACTTCGGCTTCCC
CTGGAGAGAGCGAGATTCTCCGCGCTGTAGAAGTCACCATTGTTGTGCACGACGACATCATTCCGTGGCG
TTATCCAGCTAAGCGCGAACTGCAATTTGGAGAATGGCAGCGCAATGACATTCTTGCAGGTATCTTCGAG
CCAGCCACGATCGACATTGATCTGGCTATCTTGCTGACAAAAGCAAGAGAACATAGCGTTGCCTTGGTAG
GTCCAGCGGCGGAGGAACTCTTTGATCCGGTTCCTGAACAGGATCTATTTGAGGCGCTAAATGAAACCTT
AACGCTATGGAACTCGCCGCCCGACTGGGCTGGCGATGAGCGAAATGTAGTGCTTACGTTGTCCCGCATT
TGGTACAGCGCAGTAACCGGCAAAATCGCGCCGAAGGATGTCGCTGCCGACTGGGCAATGGAGCGCCTGC
CGGCCCAGTATCAGCCCGTCATACTTGAAGCTAGACAGGCTTATCTTGGACAAGAAGAAGATCGCTTGGC
CTCGCGCGCAGATCAGTTGGAAGAATTTGTCCACTACGTGAAAGGCGAGATCACCAAGGTAGTCGGCAAA
TAACCCTCGAGCCACCCATGACCAAAATCCCTTAACGTGAGTTACGCGTCGTTCCACTGAGCGTCAGACC
CCGTAGAAAAGATCAAAGGATCTTCTTGAGATCCTTTTTTTCTGCGCGTAATCTGCTGCTTGCAAACAAA
AAAACCACCG
