>Addgene plasmid #168913 | pEntry_HCoV-NL63-nsp4 | depositor partial sequence | sequence record 327390 | gene-specific Insert sequence
GGTTTTAAACGTACTTATAATTTTCTGTGGTATGTATGTTTATTTGTTGTTGCATTGTTTATTGGTGTCT
CATTTATTGATTATACAACCACTGTAACTAGCTTTCATGGTTATGATTTTAAGTACATTGAGAATGGTCA
GTTGAAGGTGTTTGAAGCACCTTTACACTGTGTTCGTAATGTTTTTGATAATTTTAATCAATGGCATGAG
GCTAAGTTTGGTGTTGTTACTACTAATAGTGATAAATGTCCTATAGTTGTTGGTGTTTCAGAGCGTATTA
ATGTTGTTCCTGGTGTTCCAACAAATGTATATTTGGTAGGAAAGACTCTTGTTTTTACATTACAGGCTGC
TTTTGGAAACACAGGTGTTTGTTATGACTTTGATGGTGTTACCACTAGTGATAAGTGTATTTTTAATTCT
GCTTGTACTAGGTTGGAAGGTTTGGGTGGTGACAATGTTTATTGTTACAACACTGATCTTATTGAAGGTT
CTAAACCTTATAGTACTTTACAGCCCAATGCGTATTATAAGTATGATGCTAAAAATTATGTACGTTTTCC
AGAAATTTTAGCTAGAGGTTTTGGCTTACGTACTATTAGAACTTTGGCTACACGTTATTGTAGAGTTGGT
GAATGCCGTGACTCACATAAAGGTGTTTGTTTTGGTTTTGATAAATGGTATGTTAATGATGGACGTGTTG
ATGACGGTTACATTTGTGGTGATGGTCTTATAGACCTTCTTGTTAATGTACTCTCAATCTTTAGTTCATC
TTTTAGCGTTGTGGCTATGTCTGGACATATGTTGTTTAATTTTCTTTTTGCAGCATTTATTACATTTTTG
TGCTTTTTAGTTACTAAATTTAAACGTGTTTTTGGTGATCTTTCTTATGGTGTTTTTACTGTTGTTTGTG
CAACTTTGATTAATAACATTTCTTATGTTGTTACTCAAAATTTATTTTTTATGTTGCTTTATGCTATTTT
GTATTTTGTTTTTACTAGGACAGTGCGTTATGCTTGGATTTGGCATATTGCATACATTGTTGCATACTTC
TTGTTAATACCATGGTGGCTTCTCACATGGTTTAGTTTTGCTGCATTTTTAGAGCTTTTACCTAATGTTT
TTAAGTTAAAAATCTCTACTCAATTGTTTGAAGGTGATAAGTTTATAGGTACTTTTGAGAGTGCTGCTGC
AGGTACATTTGTTCTTGACATGCGTTCTTATGAAAGGCTGATAAATACTATTTCACCTGAGAAACTTAAG
AATTATGCTGCAAGTTATAATAAATATAAATATTATAGTGGTAGTGCTAGTGAGGCTGATTATCGTTGTG
CTTGTTATGCTCATTTAGCCAAGGCTATGTTAGATTATGCAAAAGATCATAATGACATGTTATATTCTCC
ACCTACTATTAGCTACAATTCCACCTTACAA
